>Addgene plasmid #221322 | pRetroX-TRE3G-GMIP S31D | addgene full sequence | sequence record 439172 | Addgene NGS Result
GGATCCGCCACCATGGACTACAAGGATCACGACGGTGATTACAAGGACCACGACATCGACTACAAGGACG
ACGACGACAAGATGGACAGTGCTGAAACTGAGCTCACACCAGCCCCCGAGGGCAGGAAGCGATATTCTGA
TATATTTCAAAGTCTCGACAATCTGGAGATCGATCTCGGAAACGTGACTTTCGACCCCCTTGCAGGAGAT
CCAGTAAGACGCGAAGATCTCGAGCCTGATAAGGCAGACACCGCCACCGTTGTGACCGAGGAGAACAGTG
AGGCAAGCAGTTGGCGCGACTTGAGTCCAGAGGGCCCAGCCCCCCTTACAGAAGAGGAGCTTGATCTTCG
CTTGATCAGGACCAAAGGGGGCGTGGACGCCGCCCTTGAATATGCCAAGGCATGGAGTCGATACGCAAAG
GAACTGCTCGCTTGGACAGATAAAAGAGCAAACTACGAACTCGAGTTTGCCAAATCAATAATGAAGTTGG
CAGAAGCTGGGAAAGTATCCATATTGCAACAATCTCAGATGCCTTTGCAATACATCTATACTTTGTTTCT
CGAGCATGACTTGTCCCTCGGCGCATTGGCTTTGGAAACTGTAGCCCAACAAAAGCGCGATTACTATCAG
CCTCTTGCAGCCAAAAGGATGGAAATCGAAAAGTGGAGAAAAGAGTTCAAGGAACAATGGTTGAAGGAGC
AAAAAAGAATGAATGAAGCAGTCCAGGCCTTGAGACGCTCTGAGCTCCAGTACATACAGCGACGCGAGGA
CCTGCGGGCACGCTCACAGGGTTCTCCTGAGGACCCTCCCTCACAGGCATCCCCCGGCTCCAACAAACAA
CAAGAAAGACGGCGGCGCAGTAGGGAGGAAGCACAGGCTAAGGCCCACGAAGCCGAGGCACTTTACCAGG
CATGTGTGAGAGAGGCTAATTCACGCCAACAAGATTTGGAAACTACAAAACGGCGGATCGTCTCACATGT
TCGCAAGCTCGTGCTGCAGGGGGATGAAGTACTCCGACGGGTTACACTTGGACTTTTCGAACTTAGGGGG
GCTCAGGCAGAGCGGGGACCTCGCAGCTTTTCCGCTCTGGCCGAATGTTGCGTACCATTCGAACCCGGTC
AAAGATATCAAGAATTTGTAAGGACTCTCCAGCCAGGTGCCCCTCCTCCCCCCTCCCCTGCCTTCTGCTT
CCAAGAATTTACTGCTGTAGTCCATTCATTCCCTCAGGATACAAAGAAGAAGTTTTCTGGCCCCCTGCCC
CCAAGGCTTGAAGAGGAAGGAAGTCCCGAGCCCGGTCCATGGGAGGTTGCAAGCTTGGGTTCTCAGGGTA
TTCCAGGCAGCGACGTTGATTCAGTAGGGGGAGGCTCTGAATCTCGATCCTTGGATTCTCCTACCAGTTC
TCCCGGCGCAGGGGCCAGAAGGCTGGTAAAGGCCAGTTCCACAGGAACCGAGTCCTCTGACGACTTTGAA
GAACGGGACCCCGACCTTGGAGATGGAATCGAAAATGGTGTAGGCAGTCCATTCAGGAAGTGGACATTGT
CTACTGCCGCACAAACTCATAGGCTGCGCCGGCTTAGAGGTCCCGCAAAGTGCAGGGAATGTGAAGCTTT
CATGGTTTCTGGTACCGAGTGCGAGGAATGTTTTTTGACCTGCCATAAGCGATGTTTGGAGACCCTTCTT
ATACTGTGTGGCCATCGACGCCTTCCAGCCCGCATGTCACTCTTTGGAGTAGACTTCCTCCAGCTGCCAC
GGGACTTTCCTGAAGAAGTGCCCTTCGTCATAACACGGTGTACCGCTGAGATAGAACATAGGGCTTTGGG
TCTTCAGGGGATTTACAGAGTCTCTGGGTCCCGAGTAAGGGTTGAAAGACTTTGTCAAGCCTTCGAAAAC
GGGCGAGCTTTGGTTGAGCTCAGTGGCAATAGTCCCCATGACATTACAAGCGTACTCAAAAGGTTTCTGC
AGGAACTGACTGACCCCGTAGTTCCATTCCATCTTTATGATGCTTTTATCTCTTTGGCAAAGACACTCCA
TGCTGACCCCGGGGACGATCCAGGTACCCCAAACCCATCTCCCGAGATCATCAGATCACTGAAAACATTG
CTTGTTCAACTCCCCGATAGTAATTATTCCACCCTCCGCCACCTCGTCGCACACCTTTTTAGAGTCGCTG
CTCGGTTCGAAGAAAACAAAATGAGCGCAAATAACCTGGGCATTGTCTTCGGACCAACCTTGCTCAGGCC
CCCAGATGGGCCTCGAGCAACTGGGGCTAGCCCCGTAGCCTGCCTTTTGGACAGCGGCCACCAAGCACAG
CTGGTCGAATTTCTCATCGTGCATTACGAGCAAATATTTGGAATGGACGAGCTGCCTCTTGCAAGTGAAC
CTCTGACACAGGACCCCGGCCTGGCTCCAGCTTGTTTGGAGTCCAGTCCCCAACACCCTGCATCTCTCCT
TGCCCAAGATACCCAGCCACTTACAATTGCATTGGATAGTAGTCCAGACCCTAAGCACCATTCTGCACTT
GAGAAATGCCCCGAGGTTACACCACCCGAATTGGCCACATTGCAGCGAGATCAGAGGGAGGAGGAGGTTG
AAGACACACGCGACGGTGCTGGAGATGGCTCAAGTCACTGTCCCGAAGATCTTGCACTGGGGGCCCAGTC
TCGAGGTCACTTTTCAAGGCAACCAGTAAAGTATTCCCGCGGTGGAGTGAGGCCCGTGACCCACCAATTG
TCAAGCCTCGCTCTCGTCGCCTCAAAACTTTGTGAAGAGACACCAGTTACCGTCTCCGCAGTCCACAGAG
GTAGTTTGCGCGTAAGGGGCCTGGGCCCTGCCGCCGCTTGCCCCGAGGGAAGTCCTCTTCGCCGCAACCC
TCTCCCTAAACATTTTGAGATCACACAAGAAACTGCACGCTTGCTCAGTAAATTGAATTCAGACGCTGTC
TCCCGCACCACTTGTTGCGCTGATCCAGAACCCGAGGAGTCCGAGGAGCACCTCTGATAATACCGGGTAG
GGGAGGCGCTTTTCCCAAGGCAGTCTGGAGCATGCGCTTTAGCAGCCCCGCTGGGCACTTGGCGCTACAC
AAGTGGCCTCTGGCCTCGCACACATTCCACATCCACCGGTAGGCGCCAACCGGCTCCGTTCTTTGGTGGC
CCCTTCGCGCCACCTTCTACTCCTCCCCTAGTCAGGAAGTTCCCCCCCGCCCCGCAGCTCGCGTCGTGCA
GGACGTGACAAATGGAAGTAGCACGTCTCACTAGTCTCGTGCAGATGGACAGCACCGCTGAGCAATGGAA
GCGGGTAGGCCTTTGGGGCAGCGGCCAATAGCAGCTTTGCTCCTTCGCTTTCTGGGCTCAGAGGCTGGGA
AGGGGTGGGTCCGGGGGCGGGCTCAGGGGCGGGCTCAGGGGCGGGGCGGGCGCCCGAAGGTCCTCCGGAG
GCCCGGCATTCTGCACGCTTCAAAAGCGCACGTCTGCCGCGCTGTTCTCCTCTTCCTCATCTCCGGGCCT
TTCGACCTGCAGCCCAAGCTTACCATGACCGAGTACAAGCCCACGGTGCGCCTCGCCACCCGCGACGACG
TCCCCAGGGCCGTACGCACCCTCGCCGCCGCGTTCGCCGACTACCCCGCCACGCGCCACACCGTCGATCC
GGACCGCCACATCGAGCGGGTCACCGAGCTGCAAGAACTCTTCCTCACGCGCGTCGGGCTCGACATCGGC
AAGGTGTGGGTCGCGGACGACGGCGCCGCGGTGGCGGTCTGGACCACGCCGGAGAGCGTCGAAGCGGGGG
CGGTGTTCGCCGAGATCGGCCCGCGCATGGCCGAGTTGAGCGGTTCCCGGCTGGCCGCGCAGCAACAGAT
GGAAGGCCTCCTGGCGCCGCACCGGCCCAAGGAGCCCGCGTGGTTCCTGGCCACCGTCGGCGTCTCGCCC
GACCACCAGGGCAAGGGTCTGGGCAGCGCCGTCGTGCTCCCCGGAGTGGAGGCGGCCGAGCGCGCCGGGG
TGCCCGCCTTCCTGGAGACCTCCGCGCCCCGCAACCTCCCCTTCTACGAGCGGCTCGGCTTCACCGTCAC
CGCCGACGTCGAGGTGCCCGAAGGACCGCGCACCTGGTGCATGACCCGCAAGCCCGGTGCCTGACGCCCG
CCCCACGACCCGCAGCGCCCGACCGAAAGGAGCGCACGACCCCATGCATCGGCGTCTCGAGATATCAGTG
GTCCAGGCTCTAGTTTTGACTCAACAATATCACCAGCTGAAGCCTATAGAGTACGAGCCATAGATAAAAT
AAAAGATTTTATTTAGTCTCCAGAAAAAGGGGGGAATGAAAGACCCCACCTGTAGGTTTGGCAAGCTAGC
TTAAGTAACGCCATTTTGCAAGGCATGGAAAAATACATAACTGAGAATAGAGAAGTTCAGATCAAGGTCA
GGAACAGATGGAACAGGGTCGACCCTAGAGAACCATCAGATGTTTCCAGGGTGCCCCAAGGACCTGAAAT
GACCCTGTGCCTTATTTGAACTAACCAATCAGTTCGCTTCTCGCTTCTGTTCGCGCGCTTCTGCTCCCCG
AGCTCAATAAAAGAGCCCACAACCCCTCACTCGGGGCGCCAGTCCTCCGATTGACTGAGTCGCCCGGGTA
CCCGTGTATCCAATAAACCCTCTTGCAGTTGCATCCGACTTGTGGTCTCGCTGTTCCTTGGGAGGGTCTC
CTCTGAGTGATTGACTACCCGTCAGCGGGGGTCTTTCATTTGGGGGCTCGTCCGGGATCGGGAGACCCCT
GCCCAGGGACCACCGACCCACCACCGGGAGGTAAGCTGGCTGCCTCGCGCGTTTCGGTGATGACGGTGAA
AACCTCTGACACATGCAGCTCCCGGAGACGGTCACAGCTTGTCTGTAAGCGGATGCCGGGAGCAGACAAG
CCCGTCAGGGCGCGTCAGCGGGTGTTGGCGGGTGTCGGGGCGCAGCCATGACCCAGTCACGTAGCGATAG
CGGAGTGTAGATCCGGCTGTGGAATGTGTGTCAGTTAGGGTGTGGAAAGTCCCCAGGCTCCCCAGCAGGC
AGAAGTATGCAAAGCATGCATCTCAATTAGTCAGCAACCAGGTGTGGAAAGTCCCCAGGCTCCCCAGCAG
GCAGAAGTATGCAAAGCATGCATCTCAATTAGTCAGCAACCATAGTCCCGCCCCTAACTCCGCCCATCCC
GCCCCTAACTCCGCCCAGTTCCGCCCATTCTCCGCCCCATGGCTGACTAATTTTTTTTATTTATGCAGAG
GCCGAGGCCGCCTCGGCCTCTGAGCTATTCCAGAAGTAGTGAGGAGGCTTTTTTGGAGGCCTAGGCTTTT
GCAAAAAGCTTACTGGCTTAACTATGCGGCATCAGAGCAGATTGTACTGAGAGTGCACCATATGCGGTGT
GAAATACCGCACAGATGCGTAAGGAGAAAATACCGCATCAGGCGCTCTTCCGCTTCCTCGCTCACTGACT
CGCTGCGCTCGGTCGTTCGGCTGCGGCGAGCGGTATCAGCTCACTCAAAGGCGGTAATACGGTTATCCAC
AGAATCAGGGGATAACGCAGGAAAGAACATGTGAGCAAAAGGCCAGCAAAAGGCCAGGAACCGTAAAAAG
GCCGCGTTGCTGGCGTTTTTCCATAGGCTCCGCCCCCCTGACGAGCATCACAAAAATCGACGCTCAAGTC
AGAGGTGGCGAAACCCGACAGGACTATAAAGATACCAGGCGTTTCCCCCTGGAAGCTCCCTCGTGCGCTC
TCCTGTTCCGACCCTGCCGCTTACCGGATACCTGTCCGCCTTTCTCCCTTCGGGAAGCGTGGCGCTTTCT
CATAGCTCACGCTGTAGGTATCTCAGTTCGGTGTAGGTCGTTCGCTCCAAGCTGGGCTGTGTGCACGAAC
CCCCCGTTCAGCCCGACCGCTGCGCCTTATCCGGTAACTATCGTCTTGAGTCCAACCCGGTAAGACACGA
CTTATCGCCACTGGCAGCAGCCACTGGTAACAGGATTAGCAGAGCGAGGTATGTAGGCGGTGCTACAGAG
TTCTTGAAGTGGTGGCCTAACTACGGCTACACTAGAAGGACAGTATTTGGTATCTGCGCTCTGCTGAAGC
CAGTTACCTTCGGAAAAAGAGTTGGTAGCTCTTGATCCGGCAAACAAACCACCGCTGGTAGCGGTGGTTT
TTTTGTTTGCAAGCAGCAGATTACGCGCAGAAAAAAAGGATCTCAAGAAGATCCTTTGATCTTTTCTACG
GGGTCTGACGCTCAGTGGAACGAAAACTCACGTTAAGGGATTTTGGTCATGAGATTATCAAAAAGGATCT
TCACCTAGATCCTTTTAAATTAAAAATGAAGTTTTAAATCAATCTAAAGTATATATGAGTAAACTTGGTC
TGACAGTTACCAATGCTTAATCAGTGAGGCACCTATCTCAGCGATCTGTCTATTTCGTTCATCCATAGTT
GCCTGACTCCCCGTCGTGTAGATAACTACGATACGGGAGGGCTTACCATCTGGCCCCAGTGCTGCAATGA
TACCGCGAGACCCACGCTCACCGGCTCCAGATTTATCAGCAATAAACCAGCCAGCCGGAAGGGCCGAGCG
CAGAAGTGGTCCTGCAACTTTATCCGCCTCCATCCAGTCTATTAATTGTTGCCGGGAAGCTAGAGTAAGT
AGTTCGCCAGTTAATAGTTTGCGCAACGTTGTTGCCATTGCTGCAGGCATCGTGGTGTCACGCTCGTCGT
TTGGTATGGCTTCATTCAGCTCCGGTTCCCAACGATCAAGGCGAGTTACATGATCCCCCATGTTGTGCAA
AAAAGCGGTTAGCTCCTTCGGTCCTCCGATCGTTGTCAGAAGTAAGTTGGCCGCAGTGTTATCACTCATG
GTTATGGCAGCACTGCATAATTCTCTTACTGTCATGCCATCCGTAAGATGCTTTTCTGTGACTGGTGAGT
ACTCAACCAAGTCATTCTGAGAATAGTGTATGCGGCGACCGAGTTGCTCTTGCCCGGCGTCAACACGGGA
TAATACCGCGCCACATAGCAGAACTTTAAAAGTGCTCATCATTGGAAAACGTTCTTCGGGGCGAAAACTC
TCAAGGATCTTACCGCTGTTGAGATCCAGTTCGATGTAACCCACTCGTGCACCCAACTGATCTTCAGCAT
CTTTTACTTTCACCAGCGTTTCTGGGTGAGCAAAAACAGGAAGGCAAAATGCCGCAAAAAAGGGAATAAG
GGCGACACGGAAATGTTGAATACTCATACTCTTCCTTTTTCAATATTATTGAAGCATTTATCAGGGTTAT
TGTCTCATGAGCGGATACATATTTGAATGTATTTAGAAAAATAAACAAATAGGGGTTCCGCGCACATTTC
CCCGAAAAGTGCCACCTGACGTCTAAGAAACCATTATTATCATGACATTAACCTATAAAAATAGGCGTAT
CACGAGGCCCTTTCGTCTTCAAGAATTAGCTTGGCCATTGCATACGTTGTATCCATATCATAATATGTAC
ATTTATATTGGCTCATGTCCAACATTACCGCCATGTTGACATTGATTATTGACTAGTTATTAATAGTAAT
CAATTACGGGGTCATTAGTTCATAGCCCATATATGGAGTTCCGCGTTACATAACTTACGGTAAATGGCCC
GCCTGGCTGACCGCCCAACGACCCCCGCCCATTGACGTCAATAATGACGTATGTTCCCATAGTAACGCCA
ATAGGGACTTTCCATTGACGTCAATGGGTGGAGTATTTACGGTAAACTGCCCACTTGGCAGTACATCAAG
TGTATCATATGCCAAGTACGCCCCCTATTGACGTCAATGACGGTAAATGGCCCGCCTGGCATTATGCCCA
GTACATGACCTTATGGGACTTTCCTACTTGGCAGTACATCTACGTATTAGTCATCGCTATTACCATGGTG
ATGCGGTTTTGGCAGTACATCAATGGGCGTGGATAGCGGTTTGACTCACGGGGATTTCCAAGTCTCCACC
CCATTGACGTCAATGGGAGTTTGTTTTGGCACCAAAATCAACGGGACTTTCCAAAATGTCGTAACAACTC
CGCCCCATTGACGCAAATGGGCGGTAGGCGTGTACGGTGGGAGGTCTATATAAGCAGAGCTCAATAAAAG
AGCCCACAACCCCTCACTCGGCGCGCCAGTCTTCCGATAGACTGCGTCGCCCGGGTACCCGTATTCCCAA
TAAAGCCTCTTGCTGTTTGCATCCGAATCGTGGTCTCGCTGTTCCTTGGGAGGGTCTCCTCTGAGTGATT
GACTACCCACGACGGGGGTCTTTCATTTGGGGGCTCGTCCGGGATTTGGAGACCCCTGCCCAGGGACCAC
CGACCCACCACCGGGAGGTAAGCTGGCCAGCAACTTATCTGTGTCTGTCCGATTGTCTAGTGTCTATGTT
TGATGTTATGCGCCTGCGTCTGTACTAGTTAGCTAACTAGCTCTGTATCTGGCGGACCCGTGGTGGAACT
GACGAGTTCTGAACACCCGGCCGCAACCCTGGGAGACGTCCCAGGGACTTTGGGGGCCGTTTTTGTGGCC
CGACCTGAGGAAGGGAGTCGATGTGGAATCCGACCCCGTCAGGATATGTGGTTCTGGTAGGAGACGAGAA
CCTAAAACAGTTCCCGCCTCCGTCTGAATTTTTGCTTTCGGTTTGGAACCGAAGCCGCGCGTCTTGTCTG
CTGCAGCGCTGCAGCATCGTTCTGTGTTGTCTCTGTCTGACTGTGTTTCTGTATTTGTCTGAAAATTAGG
GCCAGACTGTTACCACTCCCTTAAGTTTGACCTTAGGTCACTGGAAAGATGTCGAGCGGATCGCTCACAA
CCAGTCGGTAGATGTCAAGAAGAGACGTTGGGTTACCTTCTGCTCTGCAGAATGGCCAACCTTTAACGTC
GGATGGCCGCGAGACGGCACCTTTAACCGAGACCTCATCACCCAGGTTAAGATCAAGGTCTTTTCACCTG
GCCCGCATGGACACCCAGACCAGGTCCCCTACATCGTGACCTGGGAAGCCTTGGCTTTTGACCCCCCTCC
CTGGGTCAAGCCCTTTGTACACCCTAAGCCTCCGCCTCCTCTTCCTCCATCCGCCCCGTCTCTCCCCCTT
GAACCTCCTCGTTCGACCCCGCCTCGATCCTCCCTTTATCCAGCCCTCACTCCTTCTCTAGGCGCCGGAA
TTGAAGATCTCGATGAGGCCCTTTCGTCTTCACTCGAGTTTACTCCCTATCAGTGATAGAGAACGTATGA
AGAGTTTACTCCCTATCAGTGATAGAGAACGTATGCAGACTTTACTCCCTATCAGTGATAGAGAACGTAT
AAGGAGTTTACTCCCTATCAGTGATAGAGAACGTATGACCAGTTTACTCCCTATCAGTGATAGAGAACGT
ATCTACAGTTTACTCCCTATCAGTGATAGAGAACGTATATCCAGTTTACTCCCTATCAGTGATAGAGAAC
GTATGTCGAGGTAGGCGTGTACGGTGGGCGCCTATAAAAGCAGAGCTCGTTTAGTGAACCGTCAGATCGC
CTGGAGCAATTCCACAACACTTTTGTCTTATACTT
Features (pLannotate 1.2.2; 19 found; start..end, strand, type, name):
     61..81      +  CDS            FLAG (fragment): FLAG® epitope tag, followed by an enterokinase cleavage site
     82..2994    +  CDS            Gmip: GMIP_MOUSE - Experimental evidence at protein level: Swiss-Prot protein existence level 1. Stimulates, in vitro and in vivo, the GTPase activity of RhoA. From Mus musculus (Mouse).
   3005..3504    +  promoter       PGK promoter: mouse phosphoglycerate kinase 1 promoter
   3525..4124    +  CDS            PuroR: puromycin N-acetyltransferase; pac from Streptomyces alboniger; confers resistance to puromycin
   4191..4263    +  CDS            env (fragment): murine leukemia virus gPr80 envelope polyprotein precursor; env; proteolytically cleaved into gp70SU and p15TM subunits
   4305..4730    +  LTR            3' LTR (ΔU3): self-inactivating 3' long terminal repeat (LTR) from Moloney murine leukemia virus
   4799..4839    +  CDS            rop (fragment): Rop protein, which maintains plasmids at low copy number; rop
   4941..4979    +  misc_feature   bom (fragment): basis of mobility region from pBR322
   4996..5325    +  promoter       SV40 promoter: SV40 enhancer and early promoter
   5331..5432    +  misc_feature   bom (fragment): basis of mobility region from pBR322
   5618..6206    -  rep_origin     ori: high-copy-number ColE1/pMB1/pBR322/pUC origin of replication
   6377..7237    -  CDS            AmpR: β-lactamase; bla; confers resistance to ampicillin, carbenicillin, and related antibiotics
   7238..7342    -  promoter       AmpR promoter: bla
   7528..7907    +  enhancer       CMV enhancer: human cytomegalovirus immediate early enhancer
   7908..8111    +  promoter       CMV promoter: human cytomegalovirus (CMV) immediate early promoter
   8112..8287    +  LTR            5' LTR (truncated): truncated long terminal repeat from Moloney murine sarcoma virus
   8409..8683    +  misc_feature   MESV Ψ (fragment): packaging signal of murine embryonic stem cell virus
   8750..9166    +  CDS            gag (truncated): truncated Moloney murine leukemia virus (MMLV) gag gene lacking the start codon
   9206..9555    +  promoter       TRE3GV promoter: 3rd-generation Tet-responsive promoter that can be activated by binding of Tet-On® 3G, optimized for retroviral and lentiviral vectors
