[The description below was written by a language model from this plasmid's Addgene catalogue record and pLannotate feature annotations shown in this document.]
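Description:
pRetroX-TRE3G-GMIP S31D is a self-inactivating gammaretroviral vector built on the pRetroX-TRE3G backbone for doxycycline-inducible expression of a mouse GMIP point mutant in mammalian cells after retroviral transduction. In bacteria it is maintained through a high-copy ColE1/pUC-type origin and selected with ampicillin via the β-lactamase gene.

The viral genome is transcribed in packaging cells from a hybrid 5′ end in which the CMV enhancer and promoter are fused to a truncated 5′ LTR. This is followed by the Ψ packaging signal and a truncated gag segment lacking its start codon, which together support efficient encapsidation of the RNA. The 3′ LTR carries a U3 deletion, so the integrated provirus lacks LTR promoter activity and transcription of the payload depends on the internal promoters. The first of these is TRE3GV, a third-generation Tet-responsive promoter optimised for retroviral use. It is silent until bound by the Tet-On 3G transactivator in the presence of doxycycline. That transactivator is not encoded here and must be supplied separately. TRE3GV drives the Gmip coding sequence, cloned between BamHI and EcoRI, carrying the S31D substitution and an N-terminal 3xFLAG tag for detection or immunoprecipitation (the automated annotation flags only a fragment of the FLAG sequence). Gmip is annotated as a protein that stimulates the GTPase activity of RhoA. Downstream, a mouse PGK promoter constitutively expresses puromycin N-acetyltransferase, allowing selection of transduced cells. An SV40 enhancer/early promoter also lies in the plasmid backbone outside the LTRs.

The record does not state why S31D was introduced, although serine-to-aspartate changes are commonly used as phosphomimetics.
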