Addgene plasmid #221322: pRetroX-TRE3G-GMIP S31D
Purpose: Dox-inducible expression of GMIP mutant in mammalian cells by retroviral transduction
Depositing lab: Jonathan Kagan. Depositing organization: Boston Children's Hospital. Publication: pLxIS-containing domains are biochemically flexible regulators of interferons and metabolism. Landau LM, Chaudhary N, Tien YC, Rogozinska M, Joshi S, Yao C, Crowley J, Hullahalli K, Campbell IW, Waldor MK, Haigis M, Kagan JC. Mol Cell. 2024 Jul 11;84(13):2436-2454.e10. doi: 10.1016/j.molcel.2024.05.030. Epub 2024 Jun 25. PubMed 38925114.
Backbone
  Vector backbone: pRetroX-TRE3G
  Vector type: Retroviral
Growth in bacteria
  Bacterial resistance: Ampicillin, 100 μg/mL
  Growth temperature: 37°C
  Growth strain: NEB Stable
  Copy number: High Copy
Gene/Insert
  Gene/Insert name: GMIP
  Species: M. musculus (mouse)
  Mutation: S31D
  Entrez Gene: Gmip (a.k.a. 5031419I10Rik)
  Promoter: TRE3G
  Tag / fusion protein: 3xFLAG (N terminal on insert)
  Cloning method: Restriction Enzyme; 5′ cloning site BamHI (not destroyed); 3′ cloning site EcoRI (not destroyed)
Terms and licenses: Academic/Nonprofit Terms; Industry Terms: Not Available to Industry
How to cite: pRetroX-TRE3G-GMIP S31D was a gift from Jonathan Kagan (Addgene plasmid # 221322 ; http://n2t.net/addgene:221322 ; RRID:Addgene_221322)
